Addgene plasmid #41972: hs-Cap2
Depositing lab: Norbert Perrimon. Depositing organization: Harvard Medical School. Publication: Spatial control of the actin cytoskeleton in Drosophila epithelial cells. Baum B, Perrimon N. Nat Cell Biol. 2001 Oct;3(10):883-90. 10.1038/ncb1001-883 PubMed 11584269.
Backbone
  Vector backbone: pCaSpeR-hs
  Backbone size w/o insert (bp): 8780
  Vector type: Insect Expression
Growth in bacteria
  Bacterial resistance: Ampicillin, 100 μg/mL
  Growth temperature: 37°C
  Growth strain: DH5alpha
  Copy number: Unknown
Gene/Insert
  Gene/Insert name: Cap2 (alt name: Drosophila homologue of Adenylyl Cyclase Associated Proteins)
  Species: D. melanogaster (fly)
  Entrez Gene: capt (a.k.a. Dmel_CG33979, Acap, BcDNA:LD24380, CAP, CG33979, CG5061, CG5074, CP, Cap, Capt, Capulet, Dcap, Dmel\CG33979, acu, cap, capping protein, cyclase-associated protein, l(2)06955, punc)
  Promoter: Hsp70
  Cloning method: Restriction Enzyme; 5′ cloning site unknown (unknown if destroyed); 3′ cloning site unknown (unknown if destroyed)
  Sequencing primers: 5′ pCasper-hs; 3′ pCasper-R
Terms and licenses: Academic/Nonprofit Terms; Industry Terms: Not Available to Industry
How to cite: hs-Cap2 was a gift from Norbert Perrimon (Addgene plasmid # 41972 ; http://n2t.net/addgene:41972 ; RRID:Addgene_41972)
