[The description below was written by a language model from this plasmid's Addgene catalogue record.]
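Description:
hs-Cap2 is an insect expression plasmid built on the pCaSpeR-hs backbone (about 8.8 kb without the insert), carrying a Drosophila melanogaster cDNA for Cap2, the fly homologue of the adenylyl cyclase-associated proteins, which corresponds to the capt (capulet) gene. The insert sits downstream of the Hsp70 heat-shock promoter, so expression is expected to be low at normal temperatures and strongly induced when cells or animals are shifted to heat-shock conditions. This gives the experimenter temporal control over when the protein is produced. The plasmid is propagated in E. coli under ampicillin selection; its copy number is recorded as unknown.

pCaSpeR-family vectors are generally P-element transformation vectors used to generate transgenic flies, typically with a mini-white eye-colour marker for identifying transformants, although the record provides no feature table and does not itself list these elements, the replication origin, or any epitope tags or reporters. The insert was introduced by restriction cloning, but the sites used at either end are not recorded, and the insert size is not given. Cyclase-associated proteins are conserved actin-monomer-binding regulators of actin filament dynamics, and the associated publication concerns spatial control of the actin cytoskeleton in Drosophila epithelial cells. The construct is therefore suited to heat-inducible expression of Cap in flies or fly cells, for example in overexpression or rescue experiments probing its role in actin organisation, though the record does not spell out the specific experiments for which it was used.
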