>Addgene plasmid #41972 | hs-Cap2 | addgene partial sequence | sequence record 59356 | pCasper-hs 5'-GCAACTACTGAAATCTGCCAAG-3'
AGCAGCAAAAGAAGATAACGAGCCGGAAGCCAAGCCCTCGGCCGCCGTCGACCACTTGGAGAGCATTTGC
GAGCGACTGGAGACCCTCGTCGACCGATTGGAACGGACTCTAACAGCGCCACAGCCGATAGAACTGCCCA
CGCCCACACTCCCGCCTCCGCCAGCCGAAGAAGAAGAAGCTCTTCCAGTTTTTGAAAAAGCAGAGACACC
ACCTCCACCTCCCTCGCCGCCCAGCAGCAACATGAGTGTCGCCGGATTCGAGGACATTGTGGCGGGTCCG
CTGAGCCAATACCTAACTCTCTCCGCCAAAATTGGCGGCGATGTGGCGCAGCATGCGGAGCTCGTGAAGA
GCGCCTTTGGCTCCCAACTGCAGTACGTGACGCTGGCCACCCAGATCGCCCAGCCGGCGCAGCCCAAGCA
GGCGGAGCTTCTGAAGCCGACCTCGACGCAGATCAGCGCCATCCAGGACTTCCGCGAGAAGCACCGCTCC
TCGCCCTTCTTCAACCACCTGTCGGCCATCAGCGAAAGCATTCCCGCCTTGGGCTGGGTGTGCGTGGAGA
AGACCCCGGGTCCCTATGTCAAGGAGATGAACGACGCCGGCCAGTTCTACACGAACCGCGTGCTCAAGGA
GTGGAAGGAGAAGGATGTTACGCATGTGGAGTGGGCCCGCGCCTGGGTGCAGACGCTCACCGAACTGCAG
GCCTACAT
